Addgene plasmid #21015: MEIS1A-pET
Depositing lab: Corey Largman. Depositing organization: San Francisco VA Health Care System. Publication: AbdB-like Hox proteins stabilize DNA binding by the Meis1 homeodomain proteins. Shen WF, Montgomery JC, Rozenfeld S, Moskow JJ, Lawrence HJ, Buchberg AM, Largman C. Mol Cell Biol. 1997 Nov;17(11):6448-58 PubMed 9343407.
Backbone
  Vector backbone: pET-28
  Backbone manufacturer: Novagen
  Backbone size w/o insert (bp): 5369
  Vector type: Bacterial Expression
Growth in bacteria
  Bacterial resistance: Kanamycin, 50 μg/mL
  Growth temperature: 37°C
  Growth strain: DH5alpha
  Copy number: Low Copy
Gene/Insert
  Gene/Insert name: MEIS1A (alt name: murine ecotropic insertion site 1A)
  Species: M. musculus (mouse)
  Insert size (bp): 1176
  Entrez Gene: Meis1 (a.k.a. C530044H18Rik, Evi8)
  Tag / fusion protein: T7 (N terminal on backbone); HIS (N terminal on backbone)
  Cloning method: Restriction Enzyme; 5′ cloning site EcoRI (not destroyed); 3′ cloning site EcoRI (not destroyed)
  Sequencing primers: 5′ T7; 3′ T7 Terminal
Resource information
  A portion of this plasmid was derived from a plasmid made by: Arthur Buchberg
Terms and licenses: Academic/Nonprofit Terms; Industry Terms: Not Available to Industry
How to cite: MEIS1A-pET was a gift from Corey Largman (Addgene plasmid # 21015 ; http://n2t.net/addgene:21015 ; RRID:Addgene_21015)
