[The description below was written by a language model from this plasmid's Addgene catalogue record.]
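Description:
MEIS1A-pET is a bacterial expression plasmid built on the Novagen pET-28 backbone (5369 bp without insert) and carrying the mouse Meis1a coding region, an insert of about 1176 bp. Meis1 (murine ecotropic insertion site 1, also known as Evi8) encodes a homeodomain protein. The plasmid confers kanamycin resistance, is recorded as low copy, and is maintained in a cloning strain such as DH5alpha. No feature table accompanies the record, so the origin of replication and regulatory elements are not individually listed. The pET-28 series generally places the insert under a T7 promoter with a lac operator and T7 terminator, which is consistent with the T7 and T7 terminator sequencing primers listed here. Protein production from such vectors normally requires a host that supplies T7 RNA polymerase rather than the propagation strain.

The insert was cloned by restriction digestion into the EcoRI site, with EcoRI retained at both the 5′ and 3′ junctions. Because a single enzyme was used, the cloning was non-directional and orientation would have had to be confirmed. The backbone contributes two N-terminal fusion elements, a His tag and a T7 epitope tag, so the expressed product is a tagged MEIS1A protein suited to metal-affinity purification and antibody detection. The record notes that part of the plasmid was derived from a construct made in another laboratory. The associated publication concerns stabilization of Meis1 DNA binding by AbdB-like Hox proteins, suggesting that the plasmid was used to make recombinant MEIS1A for in vitro DNA-binding and protein interaction studies, although the record does not state a specific application.
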