>Addgene plasmid #21015 | MEIS1A-pET | addgene partial sequence | sequence record 26821 | 21015 with T7-Term
GCACCATNAATNCTTCCNGGCCTTTTNTCACANGGATCTCAACTGGGTGGNGGCTGGNGGGTGTCCTCGA
AGTGCNGCCGCAAGCTTGTTCTGACNGAGACTCGAAATTCGCGTNACAATGATAGCTGCCACGTGCCCCT
NCATGCCCAGTATTCATGCCCATTCCACATCATAGGTCCTGGCGCTCTGATGCCCATGTGCTGCTGACCG
TCCATTACAAAACCTCCCATTGGNTGTCCATCANGGTTATAAGGTGTCCCTTGGCTGACTGCTCGGTTGG
ACTGGTCTATCATGGGCTGCACTATTCTTCTCCGGGCATTAATAAACCAATTGTTCACTTGAAGGATGGT
AAGTCCTGTATCTTGTGCCAACTGCTTTTTCTGTTCTTCAGAAGGGTAAGGGTGTGTTAGATGCTGGAAC
AGCCACGCCCTCATGATATTGGTGGCTACTTTGGGAAAGATGCCACGCTTTTTGNGACGCTTTTTGNCCT
TATCAGGGNCATCATCGTCACCTGTGCTGGGGGAAGCTACACTGTTGTCCNAGCCATCACCTTGCTCACT
GNTGNTNATCCACACTGTGTGAAAAATGGCCACCCGCTGGAANGNCCCGGGTTCTCCTGAACGAGTGGAT
GCCGTGTCATCATGGTCTCTATTCCAGAANGGCTGCNCANTAAGATTTGCTGANCTTGTACATCTCACTG
GCTGANTTTGATC
