>Addgene plasmid #21015 | MEIS1A-pET | addgene partial sequence | sequence record 26822 | 20988 with T7
GNNNANNNNNNNCCCTCTAGAATAATTTTGTTTAACTTTAAGAAGGAGATATACCATGGGCAGCAGCCAT
CATCATCATCATCACAGCAGCGGCCTGGTGCCGCGCGGCAGCCATATGGCTAGCATGACTGGTGGACAGC
AAATGGGTCGGGATCCGAATTCGATGGCGCAAAGGTACGACGACCTACCCCATTATGGGGGTATGGATGG
AGTAGGCATCCCCTCCACGATGTATGGGGACCCGCATGCAGCCAGGTCCATGCAACCGGTCCACCACCTG
AACCACGGGCCTCCTCTGCACTCGCATCAGTACCCGCACACAGCTCACACCAACGCCATGGCCCCCAGCA
TGGGTTCCTCGGTCAATGACGCTTTAAAGAGAGATAAAGATGCCATTTATGGACACCCCCTCTTCCCTCT
CTTAGCACTGATTTTTGAGAAATGTGAATTAGCTACTTGTACCCCCCGCGAGCCGGGGGTGGCGGGCGGG
GACGTCTGCTCGTCAGAGTCATTCAATGAAGATATAGCGGTGTTCGCCAAACAGATTCGCGCAGAAAAAC
CTCTATTCTCTTCTAATCCAGAACTGGATAACTTGATGATTCAAGCCATACAAGTGTTAAGGTTTCATCT
GTTGGAATTAGAGAAGGTACACGAATTATGTGACAATTTCTGCCACCGGTATATTAGCTGTTTGAAAGGG
AAAATGCCTATCGATTTGGTGATAGATGATAGAGAAGGAGGATCAAAATCNNNNNGTGAANNTGTAAACA
AGAATCAGCAAATCCTAACTGACCAGCCCNTCTTGGAAATNNAANACCAATGATNGACCNCGGCAATNCC
