>Addgene plasmid #21015 | MEIS1A-pET | addgene partial sequence | sequence record 81594 | T7term 5'-GCTAGTTATTGCTCAGCGG-3'
TTAGCAGCCGGATCTCAGTGGTGGTGGTGGTGGTGCTCGAGTGCGGCCGCAAGCTTGTCGACGGAGCTCG
AATTCGGTTACATGTAGTGCCACTGCCCCTCCATGCCCATATTCATGCCCATTCCACTCATAGGTCCTGG
CGCTCTGATGCCCATGTGCTGCTGACCGTCCATTACAAAACCTCCCATTGGCTGTCCATCAGGGTTATAA
GGTGTCCCTTGGCTGACTGCTCGGTTGGACTGGTCTATCATGGGCTGCACTATTCTTCTCCGGGCATTAA
TAAACCAATTGTTCACTTGAAGGATGGTAAGTCCTGTATCTTGTGCCAACTGCTTTTTCTGTTCTTCAGA
AGGGTAAGGGTGTGTTAGATGCTGGAACAGCCACGCCCTCATGATATTGGTGGCTACTTTGGGAAAGATG
CCACGCTTTTTGTGACGCTTTTTGTCCTTATCAGGGTCATCATCGTCACCTGTGCTGGGGGAAGCTACAC
TGTTGTCCAAGCCATCACCTTGCTCACTGCTGTTATCCCCACTGTGTGAAGTATGGCCACCGCTGGAAGG
GCCCGGGGTTCCTCCTGAACGAGTGGATGCCGTGTCATCATGGTCTCTATTCCAAGAGGGCTGGTCAGTT
AGATTTGCTGATCTTGTTACATCTTCACTGTCTGATTTTGATCCTCCTTCTCTATCATCTATCACCAAAT
CGATAGGCATTTTCCCTTTCAAACAGCTAATATACCGGTGGCAGAAATTGTCACATAATTCGTGTACCTT
CTCTAATTCCAACAGATGAAACCTTAACACTTGTATGGCTTGAATCATCAAGTTATCCAGTTCTGGATTA
GAAGAGAATAGAGGTTTTTCTGCGCGAATCTGTTTGGCGAA
